Addgene plasmid #24308: 7TFP
Depositing lab: Roel Nusse. Depositing organization: Stanford University. Publication: Lentiviral vectors to probe and manipulate the wnt signaling pathway. Fuerer C, Nusse R. PLoS One. 2010 . 5(2):e9370. 10.1371/journal.pone.0009370 PubMed 20186325.
Backbone
  Vector backbone: pRRLSIN.cPPT.PGK-GFP.WPRE
  Backbone manufacturer: Naldini/Trono (Addgene #12252)
  Backbone size w/o insert (bp): 6132
  Vector type: Lentiviral
  Selectable markers: Puromycin
Growth in bacteria
  Bacterial resistance: Ampicillin, 100 μg/mL
  Growth temperature: 37°C
  Growth strain: NEB Stable
  Copy number: High Copy
Gene/Insert
  Gene/Insert name: 7xTcf-FFluc // SV40-PuroR (alt names: FFluc; puromycin N-acetyltransferase; luciferase)
  Species: Photinus pyralis / Streptomyces alboniger
  Insert size (bp): 2929
  Cloning method: Restriction Enzyme; 5′ cloning site PstI (not destroyed); 3′ cloning site SalI (not destroyed)
  Sequencing primers: 5′ GGCCCGAAGGAATAGAAG; 3′ AACGGGCCACAACTCCTC
Resource information
  A portion of this plasmid was derived from a plasmid made by: The 7xTcf promoter is derived from pSuperTOPflash, published in Veeman MT et al., Curr Biol 13: 680–685 (2003)
Terms and licenses: Academic/Nonprofit Terms; Industry Terms: Not Available to Industry
Depositor comments: TCF repeat sequence is AGATCAAAGGgg This plasmid requires a 2nd generation lentiviral packaging system.
How to cite: 7TFP was a gift from Roel Nusse (Addgene plasmid # 24308 ; http://n2t.net/addgene:24308 ; RRID:Addgene_24308)
