[The description below was written by a language model from this plasmid's Addgene catalogue record and pLannotate feature annotations shown in this document.]
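Description:
7TFP is a self-inactivating HIV-1-based lentiviral reporter plasmid for Wnt/β-catenin signalling, built on the pRRLSIN.cPPT.PGK-GFP.WPRE backbone, with a 7xTcf-firefly luciferase // SV40-PuroR insert cloned between PstI and SalI sites. It is propagated in E. coli as a high-copy plasmid through a ColE1/pUC-type origin with ampicillin selection (AmpR). The backbone also carries an f1 origin, an SV40 origin and residual lac/T7/T3 cloning-vector elements. The viral genome is transcribed from an RSV promoter fused to a truncated 5' LTR. It includes the Ψ packaging signal with a gag fragment, the RRE for Rev-dependent nuclear export, the cPPT/CTS, a WPRE downstream of the payload, and a ΔU3 3' LTR followed by an SV40 polyadenylation signal. The depositor notes that a second-generation lentiviral packaging system is required.

The payload contains two expression units in the same orientation. The first consists of seven Tcf-binding repeats, derived from the SuperTOPflash reporter, upstream of a minimal TATA-box promoter with low basal activity that drives firefly (Photinus pyralis) luciferase. The Tcf repeats are described in the catalogue record but are not annotated separately in the feature tables, which mark only the minimal promoter. Luciferase output therefore depends on TCF/β-catenin transcriptional activity. The second unit uses the constitutive SV40 enhancer/early promoter to express puromycin N-acetyltransferase, so transduced cells can be selected whatever their Wnt pathway state. The construct is typically used to make stably transduced cell populations in which Wnt pathway activation is quantified by luminescence. The depositor's sequence and the repository's sequencing result differ by about ten nucleotides in length but give essentially the same annotation.
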