Features (pLannotate 1.2.2; 28 found; start..end, strand, type, name):
     23..41      -  misc_feature   MCS (fragment): pUC18/19 multiple cloning site
    201..232     +  promoter       minP: minimal TATA-box promoter with low basal activity
    294..1946    +  CDS            luciferase: firefly luciferase; luc+; enhanced luc+ version of the luciferase gene
   1970..2299    +  promoter       SV40 promoter: SV40 enhancer and early promoter
   2309..2908    +  CDS            PuroR: puromycin N-acetyltransferase; pac from Streptomyces; confers resistance to puromycin
   2970..3558    +  misc_feature   WPRE: woodchuck hepatitis virus posttranscriptional regulatory element
   3575..3643    +  CDS            nef (fragment): NEF_HV1Z2 - Experimental evidence at protein level: Swiss-Prot protein existence level 1. Extracellular Nef protein targets CD4(+) T-lymphocytes for apoptosis by interacting with CXCR4 surface receptors. From Human immunodeficiency virus type 1 group M subtype D (isolate Z2/CDC-Z34) (HIV-1).
   3645..3878    +  LTR            3' LTR (ΔU3): self-inactivating 3' long terminal repeat (LTR) from HIV-1
   3950..4071    +  polyA_signal   SV40 poly(A) signal: SV40 polyadenylation signal
   4090..4225    +  rep_origin     SV40 ori: SV40 origin of replication
   4258..4276    -  promoter       T7 promoter: promoter for bacteriophage T7 RNA polymerase
   4284..4439    +  CDS            lacZα (fragment): LacZα fragment of β-galactosidase; lacZ fragment
   4447..4902    +  rep_origin     f1 ori (sequence partly withheld): f1 bacteriophage origin of replication; arrow indicates direction of (+) strand synthesis
   4931..5035    +  promoter       AmpR promoter: bla
   5036..5896    +  CDS            AmpR: β-lactamase; bla; confers resistance to ampicillin, carbenicillin, and related antibiotics
   6067..6655    +  rep_origin     ori: high-copy-number ColE1/pMB1/pBR322/pUC origin of replication
   6838..6930    +  CDS            lacI (fragment): lac repressor; lacI; The lac repressor binds to the lac operator to inhibit transcription in E. coli. This inhibition can be relieved by adding lactose or isopropyl-β-D-thiogalactopyranoside (IPTG).
   6943..6964    +  protein_bind   CAP binding site: CAP binding activates transcription in the presence of cAMP. E. coli catabolite activator protein
   6979..7009    +  promoter       lac promoter: promoter for the E. coli lac operon
   7017..7033    +  protein_bind   lac operator: The lac repressor binds to the lac operator to inhibit transcription in E. coli. This inhibition can be relieved by adding lactose or isopropyl-β-D-thiogalactopyranoside (IPTG). lac repressor encoded by lacI
   7078..7096    +  promoter       T3 promoter: promoter for bacteriophage T3 RNA polymerase
   7124..7345    +  promoter       RSV promoter: Rous sarcoma virus enhancer/promoter
   7352..7532    +  LTR            5' LTR (truncated): truncated 5' long terminal repeat (LTR) from HIV-1
   7576..7701    +  misc_feature   HIV-1 Ψ: packaging signal of human immunodeficiency virus type 1
   7685..8048    +  CDS            HIV-1 gag (fragment): gag protein from human immunodeficiency virus 1; gag
   8143..8479    +  ncRNA          RRE: Accession: RF00036 - HIV Rev response element
   8804..8904    +  CDS            Rev (fragment): human immunodeficiency virus 1 (HIV-1) Rev protein; rev; enhances nuclear export of unspliced and incompletely spliced viral mRNAs
   8923..9040    +  misc_feature   cPPT/CTS: central polypurine tract and central termination sequence of HIV-1
>Addgene plasmid #24308 | 7TFP | depositor full sequence | sequence record 11357 | Author sequence
CTAGCCCGGGCTCGAGCAGCTGAAGCTTGCATGCCTGCAGGGTACCGAGCTCTTACGCGAGATCAAAGGG
GGTAAGATCAAAGGGGGTAAGATCAAAGGGGCGCGAGATCAAAGGGGGTAAGATCAAAGGGGGTAAGATC
AAAGGGGGTAAGATCAAAGGGGCGCGCCCGCGTGCTAGCCCGGGCTCGAGATCTAGACTCTAGAGGGTAT
ATAATGGAAGCTCGAATTCCAGCTTGGCATTCCGGTACTGTTGGTAAAAAGCTTGGCATTCCGGTACTGT
TGGTAAAGCCACCATGGAAGACGCCAAAAACATAAAGAAAGGCCCGGCGCCATTCTATCCGCTGGAAGAT
GGAACCGCTGGAGAGCAACTGCATAAGGCTATGAAGAGATACGCCCTGGTTCCTGGAACAATTGCTTTTA
CAGATGCACATATCGAGGTGGACATCACTTACGCTGAGTACTTCGAAATGTCCGTTCGGTTGGCAGAAGC
TATGAAACGATATGGGCTGAATACAAATCACAGAATCGTCGTATGCAGTGAAAACTCTCTTCAATTCTTT
ATGCCGGTGTTGGGCGCGTTATTTATCGGAGTTGCAGTTGCGCCCGCGAACGACATTTATAATGAACGTG
AATTGCTCAACAGTATGGGCATTTCGCAGCCTACCGTGGTGTTCGTTTCCAAAAAGGGGTTGCAAAAAAT
TTTGAACGTGCAAAAAAAGCTCCCAATCATCCAAAAAATTATTATCATGGATTCTAAAACGGATTACCAG
GGATTTCAGTCGATGTACACGTTCGTCACATCTCATCTACCTCCCGGTTTTAATGAATACGATTTTGTGC
CAGAGTCCTTCGATAGGGACAAGACAATTGCACTGATCATGAACTCCTCTGGATCTACTGGTCTGCCTAA
AGGTGTCGCTCTGCCTCATAGAACTGCCTGCGTGAGATTCTCGCATGCCAGAGATCCTATTTTTGGCAAT
CAAATCATTCCGGATACTGCGATTTTAAGTGTTGTTCCATTCCATCACGGTTTTGGAATGTTTACTACAC
TCGGATATTTGATATGTGGATTTCGAGTCGTCTTAATGTATAGATTTGAAGAAGAGCTGTTTCTGAGGAG
CCTTCAGGATTACAAGATTCAAAGTGCGCTGCTGGTGCCAACCCTATTCTCCTTCTTCGCCAAAAGCACT
CTGATTGACAAATACGATTTATCTAATTTACACGAAATTGCTTCTGGTGGCGCTCCCCTCTCTAAGGAAG
TCGGGGAAGCGGTTGCCAAGAGGTTCCATCTGCCAGGTATCAGGCAAGGATATGGGCTCACTGAGACTAC
ATCAGCTATTCTGATTACACCCGAGGGGGATGATAAACCGGGCGCGGTCGGTAAAGTTGTTCCATTTTTT
GAAGCGAAGGTTGTGGATCTGGATACCGGGAAAACGCTGGGCGTTAATCAAAGAGGCGAACTGTGTGTGA
GAGGTCCTATGATTATGTCCGGTTATGTAAACAATCCGGAAGCGACCAACGCCTTGATTGACAAGGATGG
ATGGCTACATTCTGGAGACATAGCTTACTGGGACGAAGACGAACACTTCTTCATCGTTGACCGCCTGAAG
TCTCTGATTAAGTACAAAGGCTATCAGGTGGCTCCCGCTGAATTGGAATCCATCTTGCTCCAACACCCCA
ACATCTTCGACGCAGGTGTCGCAGGTCTTCCCGACGATGACGCCGGTGAACTTCCCGCCGCCGTTGTTGT
TTTGGAGCACGGAAAGACGATGACGGAAAAAGAGATCGTGGATTACGTCGCCAGTCAAGTAACAACCGCG
AAAAAGTTGCGCGGAGGAGTTGTGTTTGTGGACGAAGTACCGAAAGGTCTTACCGGAAAACTCGACGCAA
GAAAAATCAGAGAGATCCTCATAAAGGCCAAGAAGGGCGGAAAGATCGCCGTGTAATTCTAGAGTCGACC
CTGTGGAATGTGTGTCAGTTAGGGTGTGGAAAGTCCCCAGGCTCCCCAGCAGGCAGAAGTATGCAAAGCA
TGCATCTCAATTAGTCAGCAACCAGGTGTGGAAAGTCCCCAGGCTCCCCAGCAGGCAGAAGTATGCAAAG
CATGCATCTCAATTAGTCAGCAACCATAGTCCCGCCCCTAACTCCGCCCATCCCGCCCCTAACTCCGCCC
AGTTCCGCCCATTCTCCGCCCCATGGCTGACTAATTTTTTTTATTTATGCAGAGGCCGAGGCCGCCTCGG
CCTCTGAGCTATTCCAGAAGTAGTGAGGAGGCTTTTTTGGAGGCCTAGGCTTTTGCAAAAAGCTTACCAT
GACCGAGTACAAGCCCACGGTGCGCCTCGCCACCCGCGACGACGTCCCCAGGGCCGTACGCACCCTCGCC
GCCGCGTTCGCCGACTACCCCGCCACGCGCCACACCGTCGATCCGGACCGCCACATCGAGCGGGTCACCG
AGCTGCAAGAACTCTTCCTCACGCGCGTCGGGCTCGACATCGGCAAGGTGTGGGTCGCGGACGACGGCGC
CGCGGTGGCGGTCTGGACCACGCCGGAGAGCGTCGAAGCGGGGGCGGTGTTCGCCGAGATCGGCCCGCGC
ATGGCCGAGTTGAGCGGTTCCCGGCTGGCCGCGCAGCAACAGATGGAAGGCCTCCTGGCGCCGCACCGGC
CCAAGGAGCCCGCGTGGTTCCTGGCCACCGTCGGCGTCTCGCCCGACCACCAGGGCAAGGGTCTGGGCAG
CGCCGTCGTGCTCCCCGGAGTGGAGGCGGCCGAGCGCGCCGGGGTGCCCGCCTTCCTGGAGACCTCCGCG
CCCCGCAACCTCCCCTTCTACGAGCGGCTCGGCTTCACCGTCACCGCCGACGTCGAGTGCCCGAAGGACC
GCGCGACCTGGTGCATGACCCGCAAGCCCGGTGCCTGACGCCCGCCCCACGACCCGCAGCGCCCGACCGA
AAGGAGCGCACGACCCCATGCCAGTCGACAATCAACCTCTGGATTACAAAATTTGTGAAAGATTGACTGG
TATTCTTAACTATGTTGCTCCTTTTACGCTATGTGGATACGCTGCTTTAATGCCTTTGTATCATGCTATT
GCTTCCCGTATGGCTTTCATTTTCTCCTCCTTGTATAAATCCTGGTTGCTGTCTCTTTATGAGGAGTTGT
GGCCCGTTGTCAGGCAACGTGGCGTGGTGTGCACTGTGTTTGCTGACGCAACCCCCACTGGTTGGGGCAT
TGCCACCACCTGTCAGCTCCTTTCCGGGACTTTCGCTTTCCCCCTCCCTATTGCCACGGCGGAACTCATC
GCCGCCTGCCTTGCCCGCTGCTGGACAGGGGCTCGGCTGTTGGGCACTGACAATTCCGTGGTGTTGTCGG
GGAAGCTGACGTCCTTTCCATGGCTGCTCGCCTGTGTTGCCACCTGGATTCTGCGCGGGACGTCCTTCTG
CTACGTCCCTTCGGCCCTCAATCCAGCGGACCTTCCTTCCCGCGGCCTGCTGCCGGCTCTGCGGCCTCTT
CCGCGTCTTCGCCTTCGCCCTCAGACGAGTCGGATCTCCCTTTGGGCCGCCTCCCCGCCTGGAATTCGAG
CTCGGTACCTTTAAGACCAATGACTTACAAGGCAGCTGTAGATCTTAGCCACTTTTTAAAAGAAAAGGGG
GGACTGGAAGGGCTAATTCACTCCCAACGAAGACAAGATCTGCTTTTTGCTTGTACTGGGTCTCTCTGGT
TAGACCAGATCTGAGCCTGGGAGCTCTCTGGCTAACTAGGGAACCCACTGCTTAAGCCTCAATAAAGCTT
GCCTTGAGTGCTTCAAGTAGTGTGTGCCCGTCTGTTGTGTGACTCTGGTAACTAGAGATCCCTCAGACCC
TTTTAGTCAGTGTGGAAAATCTCTAGCAGTAGTAGTTCATGTCATCTTATTATTCAGTATTTATAACTTG
CAAAGAAATGAATATCAGAGAGTGAGAGGAACTTGTTTATTGCAGCTTATAATGGTTACAAATAAAGCAA
TAGCATCACAAATTTCACAAATAAAGCATTTTTTTCACTGCATTCTAGTTGTGGTTTGTCCAAACTCATC
AATGTATCTTATCATGTCTGGCTCTAGCTATCCCGCCCCTAACTCCGCCCAGTTCCGCCCATTCTCCGCC
CCATGGCTGACTAATTTTTTTTATTTATGCAGAGGCCGAGGCCGCCTCGGCCTCTGAGCTATTCCAGAAG
TAGTGAGGAGGCTTTTTTGGAGGCCTAGGCTTTTGCGTCGAGACGTACCCAATTCGCCCTATAGTGAGTC
GTATTACGCGCGCTCACTGGCCGTCGTTTTACAACGTCGTGACTGGGAAAACCCTGGCGTTACCCAACTT
AATCGCCTTGCAGCACATCCCCCTTTCGCCAGCTGGCGTAATAGCGAAGAGGCCCGCACCGATCGCCCTT
CCCAACAGTTGCGCAGCCTGAATGGCGAATGGCGCG
[124 nt withheld, positions 4447-4570]
C
[91 nt withheld, positions 4572-4662]
A
[49 nt withheld, positions 4664-4712]
CCTTTGACGTTGGAGTCCACGTTCTTT
[37 nt withheld, positions 4740-4776]
ACCCTATCTCGGTCTATTCTTTTGATTTATAAGGGATTTTGCCGATTTCGGCCTATTGGTTAAAAAATGA
GCTGATTTAACAAAAATTTAACGCGAATTTTAACAAAATATTAACGTTTACAATTTCCCAGGTGGCACTT
TTCGGGGAAATGTGCGCGGAACCCCTATTTGTTTATTTTTCTAAATACATTCAAATATGTATCCGCTCAT
GAGACAATAACCCTGATAAATGCTTCAATAATATTGAAAAAGGAAGAGTATGAGTATTCAACATTTCCGT
GTCGCCCTTATTCCCTTTTTTGCGGCATTTTGCCTTCCTGTTTTTGCTCACCCAGAAACGCTGGTGAAAG
TAAAAGATGCTGAAGATCAGTTGGGTGCACGAGTGGGTTACATCGAACTGGATCTCAACAGCGGTAAGAT
CCTTGAGAGTTTTCGCCCCGAAGAACGTTTTCCAATGATGAGCACTTTTAAAGTTCTGCTATGTGGCGCG
GTATTATCCCGTATTGACGCCGGGCAAGAGCAACTCGGTCGCCGCATACACTATTCTCAGAATGACTTGG
TTGAGTACTCACCAGTCACAGAAAAGCATCTTACGGATGGCATGACAGTAAGAGAATTATGCAGTGCTGC
CATAACCATGAGTGATAACACTGCGGCCAACTTACTTCTGACAACGATCGGAGGACCGAAGGAGCTAACC
GCTTTTTTGCACAACATGGGGGATCATGTAACTCGCCTTGATCGTTGGGAACCGGAGCTGAATGAAGCCA
TACCAAACGACGAGCGTGACACCACGATGCCTGTAGCAATGGCAACAACGTTGCGCAAACTATTAACTGG
CGAACTACTTACTCTAGCTTCCCGGCAACAATTAATAGACTGGATGGAGGCGGATAAAGTTGCAGGACCA
CTTCTGCGCTCGGCCCTTCCGGCTGGCTGGTTTATTGCTGATAAATCTGGAGCCGGTGAGCGTGGGTCTC
GCGGTATCATTGCAGCACTGGGGCCAGATGGTAAGCCCTCCCGTATCGTAGTTATCTACACGACGGGGAG
TCAGGCAACTATGGATGAACGAAATAGACAGATCGCTGAGATAGGTGCCTCACTGATTAAGCATTGGTAA
CTGTCAGACCAAGTTTACTCATATATACTTTAGATTGATTTAAAACTTCATTTTTAATTTAAAAGGATCT
AGGTGAAGATCCTTTTTGATAATCTCATGACCAAAATCCCTTAACGTGAGTTTTCGTTCCACTGAGCGTC
AGACCCCGTAGAAAAGATCAAAGGATCTTCTTGAGATCCTTTTTTTCTGCGCGTAATCTGCTGCTTGCAA
ACAAAAAAACCACCGCTACCAGCGGTGGTTTGTTTGCCGGATCAAGAGCTACCAACTCTTTTTCCGAAGG
TAACTGGCTTCAGCAGAGCGCAGATACCAAATACTGTCCTTCTAGTGTAGCCGTAGTTAGGCCACCACTT
CAAGAACTCTGTAGCACCGCCTACATACCTCGCTCTGCTAATCCTGTTACCAGTGGCTGCTGCCAGTGGC
GATAAGTCGTGTCTTACCGGGTTGGACTCAAGACGATAGTTACCGGATAAGGCGCAGCGGTCGGGCTGAA
CGGGGGGTTCGTGCACACAGCCCAGCTTGGAGCGAACGACCTACACCGAACTGAGATACCTACAGCGTGA
GCTATGAGAAAGCGCCACGCTTCCCGAAGGGAGAAAGGCGGACAGGTATCCGGTAAGCGGCAGGGTCGGA
ACAGGAGAGCGCACGAGGGAGCTTCCAGGGGGAAACGCCTGGTATCTTTATAGTCCTGTCGGGTTTCGCC
ACCTCTGACTTGAGCGTCGATTTTTGTGATGCTCGTCAGGGGGGCGGAGCCTATGGAAAAACGCCAGCAA
CGCGGCCTTTTTACGGTTCCTGGCCTTTTGCTGGCCTTTTGCTCACATGTTCTTTCCTGCGTTATCCCCT
GATTCTGTGGATAACCGTATTACCGCCTTTGAGTGAGCTGATACCGCTCGCCGCAGCCGAACGACCGAGC
GCAGCGAGTCAGTGAGCGAGGAAGCGGAAGAGCGCCCAATACGCAAACCGCCTCTCCCCGCGCGTTGGCC
GATTCATTAATGCAGCTGGCACGACAGGTTTCCCGACTGGAAAGCGGGCAGTGAGCGCAACGCAATTAAT
GTGAGTTAGCTCACTCATTAGGCACCCCAGGCTTTACACTTTATGCTTCCGGCTCGTATGTTGTGTGGAA
TTGTGAGCGGATAACAATTTCACACAGGAAACAGCTATGACCATGATTACGCCAAGCGCGCAATTAACCC
TCACTAAAGGGAACAAAAGCTGGAGCTGCAAGCTTAATGTAGTCTTATGCAATACTCTTGTAGTCTTGCA
ACATGGTAACGATGAGTTAGCAACATGCCTTACAAGGAGAGAAAAAGCACCGTGCATGCCGATTGGTGGA
AGTAAGGTGGTACGATCGTGCCTTATTAGGAAGGCAACAGACGGGTCTGACATGGATTGGACGAACCACT
GAATTGCCGCATTGCAGAGATATTGTATTTAAGTGCCTAGCTCGATACAATAAACGGGTCTCTCTGGTTA
GACCAGATCTGAGCCTGGGAGCTCTCTGGCTAACTAGGGAACCCACTGCTTAAGCCTCAATAAAGCTTGC
CTTGAGTGCTTCAAGTAGTGTGTGCCCGTCTGTTGTGTGACTCTGGTAACTAGAGATCCCTCAGACCCTT
TTAGTCAGTGTGGAAAATCTCTAGCAGTGGCGCCCGAACAGGGACCTGAAAGCGAAAGGGAAACCAGAGC
TCTCTCGACGCAGGACTCGGCTTGCTGAAGCGCGCACGGCAAGAGGCGAGGGGCGGCGACTGGTGAGTAC
GCCAAAAATTTTGACTAGCGGAGGCTAGAAGGAGAGAGATGGGTGCGAGAGCGTCAGTATTAAGCGGGGG
AGAATTAGATCGCGATGGGAAAAAATTCGGTTAAGGCCAGGGGGAAAGAAAAAATATAAATTAAAACATA
TAGTATGGGCAAGCAGGGAGCTAGAACGATTCGCAGTTAATCCTGGCCTGTTAGAAACATCAGAAGGCTG
TAGACAAATACTGGGACAGCTACAACCATCCCTTCAGACAGGATCAGAAGAACTTAGATCATTATATAAT
ACAGTAGCAACCCTCTATTGTGTGCATCAAAGGATAGAGATAAAAGACACCAAGGAAGCTTTAGACAAGA
TAGAGGAAGAGCAAAACAAAAGTAAGACCACCGCACAGCAAGCGGCCGCTGATCTTCAGACCTGGAGGAG
GAGATATGAGGGACAATTGGAGAAGTGAATTATATAAATATAAAGTAGTAAAAATTGAACCATTAGGAGT
AGCACCCACCAAGGCAAAGAGAAGAGTGGTGCAGAGAGAAAAAAGAGCAGTGGGAATAGGAGCTTTGTTC
CTTGGGTTCTTGGGAGCAGCAGGAAGCACTATGGGCGCAGCCTCAATGACGCTGACGGTACAGGCCAGAC
AATTATTGTCTGGTATAGTGCAGCAGCAGAACAATTTGCTGAGGGCTATTGAGGCGCAACAGCATCTGTT
GCAACTCACAGTCTGGGGCATCAAGCAGCTCCAGGCAAGAATCCTGGCTGTGGAAAGATACCTAAAGGAT
CAACAGCTCCTGGGGATTTGGGGTTGCTCTGGAAAACTCATTTGCACCACTGCTGTGCCTTGGAATGCTA
GTTGGAGTAATAAATCTCTGGAACAGATTTGGAATCACACGACCTGGATGGAGTGGGACAGAGAAATTAA
CAATTACACAAGCTTAATACACTCCTTAATTGAAGAATCGCAAAACCAGCAAGAAAAGAATGAACAAGAA
TTATTGGAATTAGATAAATGGGCAAGTTTGTGGAATTGGTTTAACATAACAAATTGGCTGTGGTATATAA
AATTATTCATAATGATAGTAGGAGGCTTGGTAGGTTTAAGAATAGTTTTTGCTGTACTTTCTATAGTGAA
TAGAGTTAGGCAGGGATATTCACCATTATCGTTTCAGACCCACCTCCCAACCCCGAGGGGACCCGACAGG
CCCGAAGGAATAGAAGAAGAAGGTGGAGAGAGAGACAGAGACAGATCCATTCGATTAGTGAACGGATCTC
GACGGTATCGGTTAACTTTTAAAAGAAAAGGGGGGATTGGGGGGTACAGTGCAGGGGAAAGAATAGTAGA
CATAATAGCAACAGACATACAAACTAAAGAATTACAAAAACAAATTACAAAAATTCAAAATTTTATCGAT
CACGAGACTAGCCTC
