Features (pLannotate 1.2.2; 28 found; start..end, strand, type, name):
     23..41      -  misc_feature   MCS (fragment): pUC18/19 multiple cloning site
    201..232     +  promoter       minP: minimal TATA-box promoter with low basal activity
    294..1946    +  CDS            luciferase: firefly luciferase; luc+; enhanced luc+ version of the luciferase gene
   1970..2299    +  promoter       SV40 promoter: SV40 enhancer and early promoter
   2309..2908    +  CDS            PuroR: puromycin N-acetyltransferase; pac from Streptomyces alboniger; confers resistance to puromycin
   2975..3563    +  misc_feature   WPRE: woodchuck hepatitis virus posttranscriptional regulatory element
   3580..3648    +  CDS            nef (fragment): NEF_HV1Z2 - Experimental evidence at protein level: Swiss-Prot protein existence level 1. Extracellular Nef protein targets CD4(+) T-lymphocytes for apoptosis by interacting with CXCR4 surface receptors. From Human immunodeficiency virus type 1 group M subtype D (isolate Z2/CDC-Z34) (HIV-1).
   3650..3883    +  LTR            3' LTR (ΔU3): self-inactivating 3' long terminal repeat (LTR) from HIV-1
   3955..4076    +  polyA_signal   SV40 poly(A) signal: SV40 polyadenylation signal
   4116..4251    +  rep_origin     SV40 ori: SV40 origin of replication
   4272..4290    -  promoter       T7 promoter: promoter for bacteriophage T7 RNA polymerase
   4298..4453    +  CDS            lacZα (fragment): LacZα fragment of β-galactosidase; lacZ fragment
   4458..4886    +  rep_origin     f1 ori (sequence partly withheld): f1 bacteriophage origin of replication; arrow indicates direction of (+) strand synthesis
   4939..5043    +  promoter       AmpR promoter: bla
   5044..5904    +  CDS            AmpR: β-lactamase; bla; confers resistance to ampicillin, carbenicillin, and related antibiotics
   6075..6663    +  rep_origin     ori: high-copy-number ColE1/pMB1/pBR322/pUC origin of replication
   6846..6938    +  CDS            lacI (fragment): lac repressor; lacI; The lac repressor binds to the lac operator to inhibit transcription in E. coli. This inhibition can be relieved by adding lactose or isopropyl-β-D-thiogalactopyranoside (IPTG).
   6951..6972    +  protein_bind   CAP binding site: CAP binding activates transcription in the presence of cAMP. E. coli catabolite activator protein
   6987..7017    +  promoter       lac promoter: promoter for the E. coli lac operon
   7025..7041    +  protein_bind   lac operator: The lac repressor binds to the lac operator to inhibit transcription in E. coli. This inhibition can be relieved by adding lactose or isopropyl-β-D-thiogalactopyranoside (IPTG). lac repressor encoded by lacI
   7086..7104    +  promoter       T3 promoter: promoter for bacteriophage T3 RNA polymerase
   7132..7358    +  promoter       RSV promoter: Rous sarcoma virus enhancer/promoter
   7359..7539    +  LTR            5' LTR (truncated): truncated 5' long terminal repeat (LTR) from HIV-1
   7586..7711    +  misc_feature   HIV-1 Ψ: packaging signal of human immunodeficiency virus type 1
   7695..8058    +  CDS            HIV-1 gag (fragment): gag protein from human immunodeficiency virus 1; gag
   8204..8437    +  misc_feature   RRE: The Rev response element (RRE) of HIV-1 allows for Rev-dependent mRNA export from the nucleus to the cytoplasm.
   8814..8914    +  CDS            Rev (fragment): human immunodeficiency virus 1 (HIV-1) Rev protein; rev; enhances nuclear export of unspliced and incompletely spliced viral mRNAs
   8933..9050    +  misc_feature   cPPT/CTS: central polypurine tract and central termination sequence of HIV-1
>Addgene plasmid #24308 | 7TFP | addgene full sequence | sequence record 238083 | Addgene NGS Result
CTAGCCCGGGCTCGAGCAGCTGAAGCTTGCATGCCTGCAGGGTACCGAGCTCTTACGCGAGATCAAAGGG
GGTAAGATCAAAGGGGGTAAGATCAAAGGGGCGCGAGATCAAAGGGGGTAAGATCAAAGGGGGTAAGATC
AAAGGGGGTAAGATCAAAGGGGCGCGCCCGCGTGCTAGCCCGGGCTCGAGATCTAGACTCTAGAGGGTAT
ATAATGGAAGCTCGAATTCCAGCTTGGCATTCCGGTACTGTTGGTAAAAAGCTTGGCATTCCGGTACTGT
TGGTAAAGCCACCATGGAAGACGCCAAAAACATAAAGAAAGGCCCGGCGCCATTCTATCCGCTGGAAGAT
GGAACCGCTGGAGAGCAACTGCATAAGGCTATGAAGAGATACGCCCTGGTTCCTGGAACAATTGCTTTTA
CAGATGCACATATCGAGGTGGACATCACTTACGCTGAGTACTTCGAAATGTCCGTTCGGTTGGCAGAAGC
TATGAAACGATATGGGCTGAATACAAATCACAGAATCGTCGTATGCAGTGAAAACTCTCTTCAATTCTTT
ATGCCGGTGTTGGGCGCGTTATTTATCGGAGTTGCAGTTGCGCCCGCGAACGACATTTATAATGAACGTG
AATTGCTCAACAGTATGGGCATTTCGCAGCCTACCGTGGTGTTCGTTTCCAAAAAGGGGTTGCAAAAAAT
TTTGAACGTGCAAAAAAAGCTCCCAATCATCCAAAAAATTATTATCATGGATTCTAAAACGGATTACCAG
GGATTTCAGTCGATGTACACGTTCGTCACATCTCATCTACCTCCCGGTTTTAATGAATACGATTTTGTGC
CAGAGTCCTTCGATAGGGACAAGACAATTGCACTGATCATGAACTCCTCTGGATCTACTGGTCTGCCTAA
AGGTGTCGCTCTGCCTCATAGAACTGCCTGCGTGAGATTCTCGCATGCCAGAGATCCTATTTTTGGCAAT
CAAATCATTCCGGATACTGCGATTTTAAGTGTTGTTCCATTCCATCACGGTTTTGGAATGTTTACTACAC
TCGGATATTTGATATGTGGATTTCGAGTCGTCTTAATGTATAGATTTGAAGAAGAGCTGTTTCTGAGGAG
CCTTCAGGATTACAAGATTCAAAGTGCGCTGCTGGTGCCAACCCTATTCTCCTTCTTCGCCAAAAGCACT
CTGATTGACAAATACGATTTATCTAATTTACACGAAATTGCTTCTGGTGGCGCTCCCCTCTCTAAGGAAG
TCGGGGAAGCGGTTGCCAAGAGGTTCCATCTGCCAGGTATCAGGCAAGGATATGGGCTCACTGAGACTAC
ATCAGCTATTCTGATTACACCCGAGGGGGATGATAAACCGGGCGCGGTCGGTAAAGTTGTTCCATTTTTT
GAAGCGAAGGTTGTGGATCTGGATACCGGGAAAACGCTGGGCGTTAATCAAAGAGGCGAACTGTGTGTGA
GAGGTCCTATGATTATGTCCGGTTATGTAAACAATCCGGAAGCGACCAACGCCTTGATTGACAAGGATGG
ATGGCTACATTCTGGAGACATAGCTTACTGGGACGAAGACGAACACTTCTTCATCGTTGACCGCCTGAAG
TCTCTGATTAAGTACAAAGGCTATCAGGTGGCTCCCGCTGAATTGGAATCCATCTTGCTCCAACACCCCA
ACATCTTCGACGCAGGTGTCGCAGGTCTTCCCGACGATGACGCCGGTGAACTTCCCGCCGCCGTTGTTGT
TTTGGAGCACGGAAAGACGATGACGGAAAAAGAGATCGTGGATTACGTCGCCAGTCAAGTAACAACCGCG
AAAAAGTTGCGCGGAGGAGTTGTGTTTGTGGACGAAGTACCGAAAGGTCTTACCGGAAAACTCGACGCAA
GAAAAATCAGAGAGATCCTCATAAAGGCCAAGAAGGGCGGAAAGATCGCCGTGTAATTCTAGAGTCGACC
CTGTGGAATGTGTGTCAGTTAGGGTGTGGAAAGTCCCCAGGCTCCCCAGCAGGCAGAAGTATGCAAAGCA
TGCATCTCAATTAGTCAGCAACCAGGTGTGGAAAGTCCCCAGGCTCCCCAGCAGGCAGAAGTATGCAAAG
CATGCATCTCAATTAGTCAGCAACCATAGTCCCGCCCCTAACTCCGCCCATCCCGCCCCTAACTCCGCCC
AGTTCCGCCCATTCTCCGCCCCATGGCTGACTAATTTTTTTTATTTATGCAGAGGCCGAGGCCGCCTCGG
CCTCTGAGCTATTCCAGAAGTAGTGAGGAGGCTTTTTTGGAGGCCTAGGCTTTTGCAAAAAGCTTACCAT
GACCGAGTACAAGCCCACGGTGCGCCTCGCCACCCGCGACGACGTCCCCAGGGCCGTACGCACCCTCGCC
GCCGCGTTCGCCGACTACCCCGCCACGCGCCACACCGTCGATCCGGACCGCCACATCGAGCGGGTCACCG
AGCTGCAAGAACTCTTCCTCACGCGCGTCGGGCTCGACATCGGCAAGGTGTGGGTCGCGGACGACGGCGC
CGCGGTGGCGGTCTGGACCACGCCGGAGAGCGTCGAAGCGGGGGCGGTGTTCGCCGAGATCGGCCCGCGC
ATGGCCGAGTTGAGCGGTTCCCGGCTGGCCGCGCAGCAACAGATGGAAGGCCTCCTGGCGCCGCACCGGC
CCAAGGAGCCCGCGTGGTTCCTGGCCACCGTCGGCGTCTCGCCCGACCACCAGGGCAAGGGTCTGGGCAG
CGCCGTCGTGCTCCCCGGAGTGGAGGCGGCCGAGCGCGCCGGGGTGCCCGCCTTCCTGGAGACCTCCGCG
CCCCGCAACCTCCCCTTCTACGAGCGGCTCGGCTTCACCGTCACCGCCGACGTCGAGGTGCCCGAAGGAC
CGCGCACCTGGTGCATGACCCGCAAGCCCGGTGCCTGACGCCCGCCCCACGACCCGCAGCGCCCGACCGA
AAGGAGCGCACGACCCCATGCATCGCCAGTCGACAATCAACCTCTGGATTACAAAATTTGTGAAAGATTG
ACTGGTATTCTTAACTATGTTGCTCCTTTTACGCTATGTGGATACGCTGCTTTAATGCCTTTGTATCATG
CTATTGCTTCCCGTATGGCTTTCATTTTCTCCTCCTTGTATAAATCCTGGTTGCTGTCTCTTTATGAGGA
GTTGTGGCCCGTTGTCAGGCAACGTGGCGTGGTGTGCACTGTGTTTGCTGACGCAACCCCCACTGGTTGG
GGCATTGCCACCACCTGTCAGCTCCTTTCCGGGACTTTCGCTTTCCCCCTCCCTATTGCCACGGCGGAAC
TCATCGCCGCCTGCCTTGCCCGCTGCTGGACAGGGGCTCGGCTGTTGGGCACTGACAATTCCGTGGTGTT
GTCGGGGAAGCTGACGTCCTTTCCATGGCTGCTCGCCTGTGTTGCCACCTGGATTCTGCGCGGGACGTCC
TTCTGCTACGTCCCTTCGGCCCTCAATCCAGCGGACCTTCCTTCCCGCGGCCTGCTGCCGGCTCTGCGGC
CTCTTCCGCGTCTTCGCCTTCGCCCTCAGACGAGTCGGATCTCCCTTTGGGCCGCCTCCCCGCCTGGAAT
TCGAGCTCGGTACCTTTAAGACCAATGACTTACAAGGCAGCTGTAGATCTTAGCCACTTTTTAAAAGAAA
AGGGGGGACTGGAAGGGCTAATTCACTCCCAACGAAGACAAGATCTGCTTTTTGCTTGTACTGGGTCTCT
CTGGTTAGACCAGATCTGAGCCTGGGAGCTCTCTGGCTAACTAGGGAACCCACTGCTTAAGCCTCAATAA
AGCTTGCCTTGAGTGCTTCAAGTAGTGTGTGCCCGTCTGTTGTGTGACTCTGGTAACTAGAGATCCCTCA
GACCCTTTTAGTCAGTGTGGAAAATCTCTAGCAGTAGTAGTTCATGTCATCTTATTATTCAGTATTTATA
ACTTGCAAAGAAATGAATATCAGAGAGTGAGAGGAACTTGTTTATTGCAGCTTATAATGGTTACAAATAA
AGCAATAGCATCACAAATTTCACAAATAAAGCATTTTTTTCACTGCATTCTAGTTGTGGTTTGTCCAAAC
TCATCAATGTATCTTATCATGTCTGGCTCTAGCTATCCCGCCCCTAACTCCGCCCATCCCGCCCCTAACT
CCGCCCAGTTCCGCCCATTCTCCGCCCCATGGCTGACTAATTTTTTTTATTTATGCAGAGGCCGAGGCCG
CCTCGGCCTCTGAGCTATTCCAGAAGTAGTGAGGAGGCTTTTTTGGAGGCCTAGGGACGTACCCAATTCG
CCCTATAGTGAGTCGTATTACGCGCGCTCACTGGCCGTCGTTTTACAACGTCGTGACTGGGAAAACCCTG
GCGTTACCCAACTTAATCGCCTTGCAGCACATCCCCCTTTCGCCAGCTGGCGTAATAGCGAAGAGGCCCG
CACCGATCGCCCTTCCCAACAGTTGCGCAGCCTGAATGGCGAATGGG
[124 nt withheld, positions 4458-4581]
C
[91 nt withheld, positions 4583-4673]
A
[49 nt withheld, positions 4675-4723]
CCTTTGACGTTGGAGTCCACGTTCTTT
[37 nt withheld, positions 4751-4787]
ACCCTATCTCGGTCTATTCTTTTGATTTATAAGGGATTTTGCCGATTTCGGCCTATTGGTTAAAAAATGA
GCTGATTTAACAAAAATTTAACGCGAATTTTAACAAAATATTAACGCTTACAATTTAGGTGGCACTTTTC
GGGGAAATGTGCGCGGAACCCCTATTTGTTTATTTTTCTAAATACATTCAAATATGTATCCGCTCATGAG
ACAATAACCCTGATAAATGCTTCAATAATATTGAAAAAGGAAGAGTATGAGTATTCAACATTTCCGTGTC
GCCCTTATTCCCTTTTTTGCGGCATTTTGCCTTCCTGTTTTTGCTCACCCAGAAACGCTGGTGAAAGTAA
AAGATGCTGAAGATCAGTTGGGTGCACGAGTGGGTTACATCGAACTGGATCTCAACAGCGGTAAGATCCT
TGAGAGTTTTCGCCCCGAAGAACGTTTTCCAATGATGAGCACTTTTAAAGTTCTGCTATGTGGCGCGGTA
TTATCCCGTATTGACGCCGGGCAAGAGCAACTCGGTCGCCGCATACACTATTCTCAGAATGACTTGGTTG
AGTACTCACCAGTCACAGAAAAGCATCTTACGGATGGCATGACAGTAAGAGAATTATGCAGTGCTGCCAT
AACCATGAGTGATAACACTGCGGCCAACTTACTTCTGACAACGATCGGAGGACCGAAGGAGCTAACCGCT
TTTTTGCACAACATGGGGGATCATGTAACTCGCCTTGATCGTTGGGAACCGGAGCTGAATGAAGCCATAC
CAAACGACGAGCGTGACACCACGATGCCTGTAGCAATGGCAACAACGTTGCGCAAACTATTAACTGGCGA
ACTACTTACTCTAGCTTCCCGGCAACAATTAATAGACTGGATGGAGGCGGATAAAGTTGCAGGACCACTT
CTGCGCTCGGCCCTTCCGGCTGGCTGGTTTATTGCTGATAAATCTGGAGCCGGTGAGCGTGGGTCTCGCG
GTATCATTGCAGCACTGGGGCCAGATGGTAAGCCCTCCCGTATCGTAGTTATCTACACGACGGGGAGTCA
GGCAACTATGGATGAACGAAATAGACAGATCGCTGAGATAGGTGCCTCACTGATTAAGCATTGGTAACTG
TCAGACCAAGTTTACTCATATATACTTTAGATTGATTTAAAACTTCATTTTTAATTTAAAAGGATCTAGG
TGAAGATCCTTTTTGATAATCTCATGACCAAAATCCCTTAACGTGAGTTTTCGTTCCACTGAGCGTCAGA
CCCCGTAGAAAAGATCAAAGGATCTTCTTGAGATCCTTTTTTTCTGCGCGTAATCTGCTGCTTGCAAACA
AAAAAACCACCGCTACCAGCGGTGGTTTGTTTGCCGGATCAAGAGCTACCAACTCTTTTTCCGAAGGTAA
CTGGCTTCAGCAGAGCGCAGATACCAAATACTGTTCTTCTAGTGTAGCCGTAGTTAGGCCACCACTTCAA
GAACTCTGTAGCACCGCCTACATACCTCGCTCTGCTAATCCTGTTACCAGTGGCTGCTGCCAGTGGCGAT
AAGTCGTGTCTTACCGGGTTGGACTCAAGACGATAGTTACCGGATAAGGCGCAGCGGTCGGGCTGAACGG
GGGGTTCGTGCACACAGCCCAGCTTGGAGCGAACGACCTACACCGAACTGAGATACCTACAGCGTGAGCT
ATGAGAAAGCGCCACGCTTCCCGAAGGGAGAAAGGCGGACAGGTATCCGGTAAGCGGCAGGGTCGGAACA
GGAGAGCGCACGAGGGAGCTTCCAGGGGGAAACGCCTGGTATCTTTATAGTCCTGTCGGGTTTCGCCACC
TCTGACTTGAGCGTCGATTTTTGTGATGCTCGTCAGGGGGGCGGAGCCTATGGAAAAACGCCAGCAACGC
GGCCTTTTTACGGTTCCTGGCCTTTTGCTGGCCTTTTGCTCACATGTTCTTTCCTGCGTTATCCCCTGAT
TCTGTGGATAACCGTATTACCGCCTTTGAGTGAGCTGATACCGCTCGCCGCAGCCGAACGACCGAGCGCA
GCGAGTCAGTGAGCGAGGAAGCGGAAGAGCGCCCAATACGCAAACCGCCTCTCCCCGCGCGTTGGCCGAT
TCATTAATGCAGCTGGCACGACAGGTTTCCCGACTGGAAAGCGGGCAGTGAGCGCAACGCAATTAATGTG
AGTTAGCTCACTCATTAGGCACCCCAGGCTTTACACTTTATGCTTCCGGCTCGTATGTTGTGTGGAATTG
TGAGCGGATAACAATTTCACACAGGAAACAGCTATGACCATGATTACGCCAAGCGCGCAATTAACCCTCA
CTAAAGGGAACAAAAGCTGGAGCTGCAAGCTTAATGTAGTCTTATGCAATACTCTTGTAGTCTTGCAACA
TGGTAACGATGAGTTAGCAACATGCCTTACAAGGAGAGAAAAAGCACCGTGCATGCCGATTGGTGGAAGT
AAGGTGGTACGATCGTGCCTTATTAGGAAGGCAACAGACGGGTCTGACATGGATTGGACGAACCACTGAA
TTGCCGCATTGCAGAGATATTGTATTTAAGTGCCTAGCTCGATACATAAACGGGTCTCTCTGGTTAGACC
AGATCTGAGCCTGGGAGCTCTCTGGCTAACTAGGGAACCCACTGCTTAAGCCTCAATAAAGCTTGCCTTG
AGTGCTTCAAGTAGTGTGTGCCCGTCTGTTGTGTGACTCTGGTAACTAGAGATCCCTCAGACCCTTTTAG
TCAGTGTGGAAAATCTCTAGCAGTGGCGCCCGAACAGGGACTTGAAAGCGAAAGGGAAACCAGAGGAGCT
CTCTCGACGCAGGACTCGGCTTGCTGAAGCGCGCACGGCAAGAGGCGAGGGGCGGCGACTGGTGAGTACG
CCAAAAATTTTGACTAGCGGAGGCTAGAAGGAGAGAGATGGGTGCGAGAGCGTCAGTATTAAGCGGGGGA
GAATTAGATCGCGATGGGAAAAAATTCGGTTAAGGCCAGGGGGAAAGAAAAAATATAAATTAAAACATAT
AGTATGGGCAAGCAGGGAGCTAGAACGATTCGCAGTTAATCCTGGCCTGTTAGAAACATCAGAAGGCTGT
AGACAAATACTGGGACAGCTACAACCATCCCTTCAGACAGGATCAGAAGAACTTAGATCATTATATAATA
CAGTAGCAACCCTCTATTGTGTGCATCAAAGGATAGAGATAAAAGACACCAAGGAAGCTTTAGACAAGAT
AGAGGAAGAGCAAAACAAAAGTAAGACCACCGCACAGCAAGCGGCCGCTGATCTTCAGACCTGGAGGAGG
AGATATGAGGGACAATTGGAGAAGTGAATTATATAAATATAAAGTAGTAAAAATTGAACCATTAGGAGTA
GCACCCACCAAGGCAAAGAGAAGAGTGGTGCAGAGAGAAAAAAGAGCAGTGGGAATAGGAGCTTTGTTCC
TTGGGTTCTTGGGAGCAGCAGGAAGCACTATGGGCGCAGCGTCAATGACGCTGACGGTACAGGCCAGACA
ATTATTGTCTGGTATAGTGCAGCAGCAGAACAATTTGCTGAGGGCTATTGAGGCGCAACAGCATCTGTTG
CAACTCACAGTCTGGGGCATCAAGCAGCTCCAGGCAAGAATCCTGGCTGTGGAAAGATACCTAAAGGATC
AACAGCTCCTGGGGATTTGGGGTTGCTCTGGAAAACTCATTTGCACCACTGCTGTGCCTTGGAATGCTAG
TTGGAGTAATAAATCTCTGGAACAGATTTGGAATCACACGACCTGGATGGAGTGGGACAGAGAAATTAAC
AATTACACAAGCTTAATACACTCCTTAATTGAAGAATCGCAAAACCAGCAAGAAAAGAATGAACAAGAAT
TATTGGAATTAGATAAATGGGCAAGTTTGTGGAATTGGTTTAACATAACAAATTGGCTGTGGTATATAAA
ATTATTCATAATGATAGTAGGAGGCTTGGTAGGTTTAAGAATAGTTTTTGCTGTACTTTCTATAGTGAAT
AGAGTTAGGCAGGGATATTCACCATTATCGTTTCAGACCCACCTCCCAACCCCGAGGGGACCCGACAGGC
CCGAAGGAATAGAAGAAGAAGGTGGAGAGAGAGACAGAGACAGATCCATTCGATTAGTGAACGGATCTCG
ACGGTATCGGTTAACTTTTAAAAGAAAAGGGGGGATTGGGGGGTACAGTGCAGGGGAAAGAATAGTAGAC
ATAATAGCAACAGACATACAAACTAAAGAATTACAAAAACAAATTACAAAAATTCAAAATTTTATCGATC
ACGAGACTAGCCTC
