>Addgene plasmid #24308 | 7TFP | addgene partial sequence | sequence record 55779 | LucNrev  5'-CCTTATGCAGTTGCTCTCC-3'
CGCCGGGCCTTTCTTTATGTTTTTGGCGTCTTCCATGGTGGCTTTACCAACAGTACCGGAATGCCAAGCT
TTTTACCAACAGTACCGGAATGCCAAGCTGGAATTCGAGCTTCCATTATATACCCTCTAGAGTCTAGATC
TCGAGCCCGGGCTAGCACGCGGGCGCGCCCCTTTGATCTTACCCCCTTTGATCTTACCCCCTTTGATCTT
ACCCCCTTTGATCTCGCGCCCCTTTGATCTTACCCCCTTTGATCTTACCCCCTTTGATCTCGCGTAAGAG
CTCGGTACCCTGCAGGCATGCAAGCTTCAGCTGCTCGAGCCCGGGCTAGGAGGCTAGTCTCGTGATCGAT
AAAATTTTGAATTTTTGTAATTTGTTTTTGTAATTCTTTAGTTTGTATGTCTGTTGCTATTATGTCTACT
ATTCTTTCCCCTGCACTGTACCCCCCAATCCCCCCTTTTCTTTTAAAAGTTAACCGATACCGTCGAGATC
CGTTCACTAATCGAATGGATCTGTCTCTGTCTCTCTCTCCACCTTCTTCTTCTATTCCTTCGGGCCTGTC
GGGTCCCCTCGGGGTTGGGAGGTGGGTCTGAAACGATAATGGTGAATATCCCTGCCTAACTCTATTCACT
ATAGAAAGTACAGCAAAAACTATTCTTAAACCTACCAAGCCTCCTACTATCATTATGAATAATTTTATAT
ACCACAGCCAATTTGTTATGTTAAACCAATTCCACAAACTTGCCCATTTATCTAATTCCAATAATTCTTG
TTCATTCTTTTCTTGCTGGTTTTGCGATTCTTCAATTAAGGAGTGTATTAAGCTTGTGTAATTGTTAATT
TCTCTGTCCCACTCC
