>Addgene plasmid #24308 | 7TFP | addgene partial sequence | sequence record 164033 | Top_Fop 5'-TCACCATTATCGTTTCAGAC-3'
CCGACAGGCCCGAAGGAATAGAAGAAGAAGGTGGAGAGAGAGACAGAGACAGATCCATTCGATTAGTGAA
CGGATCTCGACGGTATCGGTTAACTTTTAAAAGAAAAGGGGGGATTGGGGGGTACAGTGCAGGGGAAAGA
ATAGTAGACATAATAGCAACAGACATACAAACTAAAGAATTACAAAAACAAATTACAAAAATTCAAAATT
TTATCGATCACGAGACTAGCCTCCTAGCCCGGGCTCGAGCAGCTGAAGCTTGCATGCCTGCAGGGTACCG
AGCTCTTACGCGAGATCAAAGGGGGTAAGATCAAAGGGGGTAAGATCAAAGGGGCGCGAGATCAAAGGGG
GTAAGATCAAAGGGGGTAAGATCAAAGGGGGTAAGATCAAAGGGGCGCGCCCGCGTGCTAGCCCGGGCTC
GAGATCTAGACTCTAGAGGGTATATAATGGAAGCTCGAATTCCAGCTTGGCATTCCGGTACTGTTGGTAA
AAAGCTTGGCATTCCGGTACTGTTGGTAAAGCCACCATGGAAGACGCCAAAAACATAAAGAAAGGCCCGG
CGCCATTCTATCCGCTGGAAGATGGAACCGCTGGAGAGCAACTGCATAAGGCTATGAAGAGATACGCCCT
GGTTCCTGGAACAATTGCTTTTACAGATGCACATATCGAGGTGGACATCACTTACGCTGAGTACTTCGAA
ATGTCCGTTCGGTTGGCAGAAGCTATGAAACGATATGGGCTGAATACAAATCACAGAATCGTCGTATGCA
GTGAAAACTCTCTTCAATTCTTTATGCCGGTGTTGGGCGCGTTATTTATCGGAGTTGCAGTTGCGCCCGC
GAACGACATTTATAATGAACGTGAATTGCTCAACAGTATGG
